>Addgene plasmid #63084 | pJEP210-AAV-0.4CaMKII P-MCS-pA | addgene full sequence | sequence record 356941 | Addgene NGS Result
CCTGCAGGCAGCTGCGCGCTCGCTCGCTCACTGAGGCCGCCCGGGCGTCGGGCGACCTTTGGTCGCCCGG
CCTCAGTGAGCGAGCGAGCGCGCAGAGAGGGAGTGGCCAACTCCATCACTAGGGGTTCCTGCGGCAATTC
AGTCGATAACTATAACGGTCCTAAGGTAGCGATTTAAATACGCGCTCTCTTAAGGTAGCCCCGGGACGCG
TACTTGTGGACTAAGTTTGTTCACATCCCCTTCTCCAACCCCCTCAGTACATCACCCTGGGAGAACAAGG
TCCACTTGCTTCTGGGCCCACACAGTCCTGCAGTATTGTGTATATAAGGCCAGGGCAACGGAGGAGCAGG
TTTTGAAGTGAAAGGCAGGCAGGTGTTGGGGAGGCAGTTACCGGGGCAACGGGAACAGGGCGTTTCGGAG
GTGGTTGCCATGGGGACCTGGATGCTGACGAAGGCTCGCGAGGCTGTGAGCAGCCACAGTGCCCTGCTCA
GAAGCCCCAAGCTCGTCAATCAAGCTGGTTCTCCATTTGCACTCAGGAGCACGGGCAGGCGAGTGGCCCC
TAGTTCTGGGAGCAGAGATCTGGATCCGGTACCGAATTCGCGGCCGCCTCGAGAAGCTTCACATTTGTAG
AGGTTTTACTTGCTTTAAAAAACCTCCCACACCTCCCCCTGAACCTGAAACATAAAATGAATGCAATTGT
TGTTGTTAACTTGTTTATTGCAGCTTATAATGGTTACAAATAAAGCAATAGCATCACAAATTTCACAAAT
AAAGCATTTTTTTCACTGCATTCTAGTTGTGGTTTGTCCAAACTCATCAATGTATCTTAAGGCGTAAAGA
TATCCTCTCTTAAGGTAGCATCGAGATTTAAATTAGGGATAACAGGGTAATGGCGCGGGCCGCAGGAACC
CCTAGTGATGGAGTTGGCCACTCCCTCTCTGCGCGCTCGCTCGCTCACTGAGGCCGGGCGACCAAAGGTC
GCCCGACGCCCGGGCTTTGCCCGGGCGGCCTCAGTGAGCGAGCGAGCGCGCAGCTGCCTGCAGGGGCGCC
TGATGCGGTATTTTCTCCTTACGCATCTGTGCGGTATTTCACACCGCATA
[95 nt withheld, positions 1101-1195]
T
[46 nt withheld, positions 1197-1242]
C
[141 nt withheld, positions 1244-1384]
CCTTTGACGTTGGAGTCCACGTTCTTT
[37 nt withheld, positions 1412-1448]
ACTCTATCTCGGGCTATTCTTTTGATTTATAAGGGATTTTGCCGATTTCGGTCTATTGGTTAAAAAATGA
GCTGATTTAACAAAAATTTAACGCGAATTTTAACAAAATATTAACGTTTACAATTTTATGGTGCACTCTC
AGTACAATCTGCTCTGATGCCGCATAGTTAAGCCAGCCCCGACACCCGCCAACACCCGCTGACGCGCCCT
GACGGGCTTGTCTGCTCCCGGCATCCGCTTACAGACAAGCTGTGACCGTCTCCGGGAGCTGCATGTGTCA
GAGGTTTTCACCGTCATCACCGAAACGCGCGAGACGAAAGGGCCTCGTGATACGCCTATTTTTATAGGTT
AATGTCATGATAATAATGGTTTCTTAGACGTCAGGTGGCACTTTTCGGGGAAATGTGCGCGGAACCCCTA
TTTGTTTATTTTTCTAAATACATTCAAATATGTATCCGCTCATGAGACAATAACCCTGATAAATGCTTCA
ATAATATTGAAAAAGGAAGAGTATGAGTATTCAACATTTCCGTGTCGCCCTTATTCCCTTTTTTGCGGCA
TTTTGCCTTCCTGTTTTTGCTCACCCAGAAACGCTGGTGAAAGTAAAAGATGCTGAAGATCAGTTGGGTG
CACGAGTGGGTTACATCGAACTGGATCTCAACAGCGGTAAGATCCTTGAGAGTTTTCGCCCCGAAGAACG
TTTTCCAATGATGAGCACTTTTAAAGTTCTGCTATGTGGCGCGGTATTATCCCGTATTGACGCCGGGCAA
GAGCAACTCGGTCGCCGCATACACTATTCTCAGAATGACTTGGTTGAGTACTCACCAGTCACAGAAAAGC
ATCTTACGGATGGCATGACAGTAAGAGAATTATGCAGTGCTGCCATAACCATGAGTGATAACACTGCGGC
CAACTTACTTCTGACAACGATCGGAGGACCGAAGGAGCTAACCGCTTTTTTGCACAACATGGGGGATCAT
GTAACTCGCCTTGATCGTTGGGAACCGGAGCTGAATGAAGCCATACCAAACGACGAGCGTGACACCACGA
TGCCTGTAGCAATGGCAACAACGTTGCGCAAACTATTAACTGGCGAACTACTTACTCTAGCTTCCCGGCA
ACAATTAATAGACTGGATGGAGGCGGATAAAGTTGCAGGACCACTTCTGCGCTCGGCCCTTCCGGCTGGC
TGGTTTATTGCTGATAAATCTGGAGCCGGTGAGCGTGGGTCTCGCGGTATCATTGCAGCACTGGGGCCAG
ATGGTAAGCCCTCCCGTATCGTAGTTATCTACACGACGGGGAGTCAGGCAACTATGGATGAACGAAATAG
ACAGATCGCTGAGATAGGTGCCTCACTGATTAAGCATTGGTAACTGTCAGACCAAGTTTACTCATATATA
CTTTAGATTGATTTAAAACTTCATTTTTAATTTAAAAGGATCTAGGTGAAGATCCTTTTTGATAATCTCA
TGACCAAAATCCCTTAACGTGAGTTTTCGTTCCACTGAGCGTCAGACCCCGTAGAAAAGATCAAAGGATC
TTCTTGAGATCCTTTTTTTCTGCGCGTAATCTGCTGCTTGCAAACAAAAAAACCACCGCTACCAGCGGTG
GTTTGTTTGCCGGATCAAGAGCTACCAACTCTTTTTCCGAAGGTAACTGGCTTCAGCAGAGCGCAGATAC
CAAATACTGTTCTTCTAGTGTAGCCGTAGTTAGGCCACCACTTCAAGAACTCTGTAGCACCGCCTACATA
CCTCGCTCTGCTAATCCTGTTACCAGTGGCTGCTGCCAGTGGCGATAAGTCGTGTCTTACCGGGTTGGAC
TCAAGACGATAGTTACCGGATAAGGCGCAGCGGTCGGGCTGAACGGGGGGTTCGTGCACACAGCCCAGCT
TGGAGCGAACGACCTACACCGAACTGAGATACCTACAGCGTGAGCTATGAGAAAGCGCCACGCTTCCCGA
AGGGAGAAAGGCGGACAGGTATCCGGTAAGCGGCAGGGTCGGAACAGGAGAGCGCACGAGGGAGCTTCCA
GGGGGAAACGCCTGGTATCTTTATAGTCCTGTCGGGTTTCGCCACCTCTGACTTGAGCGTCGATTTTTGT
GATGCTCGTCAGGGGGGCGGAGCCTATGGAAAAACGCCAGCAACGCGGCCTTTTTACGGTTCCTGGCCTT
TTGCTGGCCTTTTGCTCACATGT
Features (pLannotate 1.2.2; 13 found; start..end, strand, type, name):
     12..39      +  repeat_region  AAV2 ITR (fragment): inverted terminal repeat of adeno-associated virus serotype 2 inverted
     68..95      +  repeat_region  AAV2 ITR (fragment): inverted terminal repeat of adeno-associated virus serotype 2 inverted
    212..575     +  promoter       CaMKII promoter (fragment): promoter for the mouse calcium/calmodulin-dependent kinase II α subunit
    620..685     +  CDS            large T antigen (fragment): large T antigen from SV40 (simian virus 40)
    708..829     +  polyA_signal   SV40 poly(A) signal: SV40 polyadenylation signal
    904..1044    +  repeat_region  AAV2 ITR: inverted terminal repeat of adeno-associated virus serotype 2 inverted
   1049..1100    -  misc_feature   bom (fragment): basis of mobility region from pBR322
   1119..1574    +  rep_origin     f1 ori (sequence partly withheld): f1 bacteriophage origin of replication; arrow indicates direction of (+) strand synthesis
   1575..1624    -  misc_feature   bom (fragment): basis of mobility region from pBR322
   1726..1761    -  CDS            rop (fragment): Rop protein, which maintains plasmids at low copy number; rop
   1856..1960    +  promoter       AmpR promoter: bla
   1961..2821    +  CDS            AmpR: β-lactamase; bla; confers resistance to ampicillin, carbenicillin, and related antibiotics
   2992..3580    +  rep_origin     ori: high-copy-number ColE1/pMB1/pBR322/pUC origin of replication
