[The description below was written by a language model from this plasmid's Addgene catalogue record and pLannotate feature annotations shown in this document.]
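Description:
pJEP210-AAV-0.4CaMKII P-MCS-pA is an empty adeno-associated virus serotype 2 (AAV2) transfer vector backbone of about 3.6 kb, built so that a gene of interest can be placed by restriction cloning under a short neuronal promoter. It is maintained in bacteria as a high-copy plasmid through a ColE1/pUC-type origin and selected with ampicillin via the β-lactamase gene and its own promoter. An f1 phage origin is also present, along with small remnants of the pBR322 bom and rop regions that are only backbone vestiges. The record lists a recombination-deficient strain for propagation, a common choice for keeping the repeat-rich ITRs intact.

The expression cassette lies between the AAV2 inverted terminal repeats, which are the cis elements needed for replication and packaging of the intervening DNA into AAV particles when Rep, Cap and helper functions are supplied in trans. The annotation detects a full right-hand ITR but only two short fragments of the left-hand one, which may reflect the difficulty of sequencing or annotating these hairpin structures. Inside the ITRs sits a roughly 0.4 kb fragment of the mouse CaMKIIα promoter, followed by a multiple cloning site and a 219 bp 3′UTR carrying an SV40-based polyadenylation signal. The short "large T antigen" hit is simply SV40 sequence adjacent to that signal, not a functional coding region.

No transgene is present. The compact promoter and short polyadenylation region leave more of AAV's limited packaging capacity free for the insert, consistent with the associated work on expressing large or difficult transgenes in neurons.
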