Addgene plasmid #63084: pJEP210-AAV-0.4CaMKII P-MCS-pA
Purpose: (Empty Backbone) AAV2 vector backbone containing a 0.4CaMKIIa promoter followed by a multiple cloning site(MCS) followed by a poly-Adenylation Signal (pA)
Depositing lab: Jonathan Ploski. Depositing organization: University of Texas at Dallas. Publication: The production of viral vectors designed to express large and difficult to express transgenes within neurons. Holehonnur R, Lella SK, Ho A, Luong JA, Ploski JE. Mol Brain. 2015 Feb 24;8:12. doi: 10.1186/s13041-015-0100-7. PubMed 25887710.
Backbone
  Vector backbone: AAV
  Backbone manufacturer: Vector Biolabs
  Backbone size (bp): 3654
  Modifications to backbone: Vector backbone has 219 bps 3’UTR that contains an SV40 based poly-adenylation signal
  Vector type: AAV
  Promoter: 0.4αCaMKII
Growth in bacteria
  Bacterial resistance: Ampicillin, 100 μg/mL
  Growth temperature: 37°C
  Growth strain: NEB Stable
  Copy number: High Copy
Gene/Insert
  Cloning method: Restriction Enzyme
  Sequencing primers: 5′ AAAACGCGTACTTGTGGACTAAGTTTGTTCACATCCCCTTCTCC
Terms and licenses: Academic/Nonprofit Terms; Industry Terms: Not Available to Industry
How to cite: pJEP210-AAV-0.4CaMKII P-MCS-pA was a gift from Jonathan Ploski (Addgene plasmid # 63084 ; http://n2t.net/addgene:63084 ; RRID:Addgene_63084)
